>Addgene plasmid #26547 | MXW-PGK-let-7_LPA-IRES-GFP | depositor full sequence | sequence record 12567 | Author sequence
TGAAAGACCCCACCTGTAGGTTTGGCAAGCTAGCTTAAGTAACGCCATTTTGCAAGGCATGGAAAATACA
TAACTGAGAATAGAGAAGTTCAGATCAAGGTTAGGAACAGAGAGACAGCAGAATATGGGCCAAACAGGAT
ATCTGTGGTAAGCAGTTCCTGCCCCGGCTCAGGGCCAAGAACAGATGGTCCCCAGATGCGGTCCCGCCCT
CAGCAGTTTCTAGAGAACCATCAGATGTTTCCAGGGTGCCCCAAGGACCTGAAAATGACCCTGTGCCTTA
TTTGAACTAACCAATCAGTTCGCTTCTCGCTTCTGTTCGCGCGCTTCTGCTCCCCGAGCTCAATAAAAGA
GCCCACAACCCCTCACTCGGCGCGCCAGTCCTCCGATAGACTGCGTCGCCCGGGTACCCGTATTCCCAAT
AAAGCCTCTTGCTGTTTGCATCCGAATCGTGGACTCGCTGATCCTTGGGAGGGTCTCCTCAGATTGATTG
ACTGCCCACCTCGGGGGTCTTTCATTTGGAGGTTCCACCGAGATTTGGAGACCCCTGCCTAGGGACCACC
GACCCCCCCGCCGGGAGGTAAGCTGGCCAGCGGTCGTTTCGTGTCTGTCTCTGTCTTTGTGCGTGTTTGT
GCCGGCATCTAATGTTTGCGCCTGCGTCTGTACTAGTTAGCTAACTAGCTCTGTATCTGGCGGACCCGTG
GTGGAACTGACGAGTTCTGAACACCCGGCCGCAACCCTGGGAGACGTCCCAGGGACTTTGGGGGCCGTTT
TTGTGGCCCGACCTGAGGAAGGGAGTCGATGTGGAATCCGACCCCGTCAGGATATGTGGTTCTGGTAGGA
GACGAGAACCTAAAACAGTTCCCGCCTCCGTCTGAATTTTTGCTTTCGGTTTGGAACCGAAGCCGCGCGT
CTTGTCTGCTGCAGCGCTGCAGCATCGTTCTGTGTTGTCTCTGTCTGACTGTGTTTCTGTATTTGTCTGA
AAATTAGGGCCAGACTGTTACCACTCCCTTAAGTTTGACCTTAGGTCACTGGAAAGATGTCGAGCGGATC
GCTCACAACCAGTCGGTAGATGTCAAGAAGAGACGTTGGGTTACCTTCTGCTCTGCAGAATGGCCAACCT
TTAACGTCGGATGGCCGCGAGACGGCACCTTTAACCGAGACCTCATCACCCAGGTTAAGATCAAGGTCTT
TTCACCTGGCCCGCATGGACACCCAGACCAGGTCCCCTACATCGTGACCTGGGAAGCCTTGGCTTTTGAC
CCCCCTCCCTGGGTCAAGCCCTTTGTACACCCTAAGCCTCCGCCTCCTCTTCCTCCATCCGCCCCGTCTC
TCCCCCTTGAACCTCCTCGTTCGACCCCGCCTCGATCCTCCCTTTATCCAGCCCTCACTCCTTCTCTAGG
CGCCGGAATTAGATCCCTACCGGGTAGGGGAGGCGCTTTTCCCAAGGCAGTCTGGAGCATGCGCTTTAGC
GGCCCCGCTGGGCACTTGGCGCTACACAAGTGGCCTCTGGCCTCGCACACATTCCACATCCACCGGTAGG
CGCCAACCGGCTCCGTTCTTTGGTGGCCCCTTCGCGCCACCTTCTACTCCTCCCCTAGTCAGGAAGTTCC
CCCCCGCCCCGCAGCTCGCGTCGTGCAGGACGTGACAAATGGAAGTAGCACGTCTCACTAGTCTCGTGCA
GATGGACAGCACCGCTGAGCAATGGAAGCGGGTAGGCCTTTGGGGCAGCGGCCAATAGCAGCTTTGGCTC
CTTCGCTTTCTGGGCTCAGAGGCTGGGAAGGGGTGGGTCCGGGGGCGGGCTCAGGGGCGGGCTCAGGGGC
GGGGCGGGCGCCCGAAGGTCCTCCGGAGGCCCGGCATTCTGCACGCTTCAAAAGCGCACGTCTGCCGCGC
TGTTCTCCTCTTCCTCATCTCCGGGCCTTTCGACCTGCACTCGAGATATATGAGAAGCGCATCAGTTTTT
TTTTCTTATTCTAGATGAGTAGCCCACCTAGCAGCGGTCGTTTTTTTCTCTTTTCGTAGGAAAATTTTCA
GTTACACTTATTTATTAGAAACCTAGATTTAGAGACTTTTAGAATAACTTTACTTCCTAGAACACATCTC
CCTTTGAATTTATATGTCTAATTTAACAACAAGTACTAATCCATTTTTCAGGCAAGCAGGCGATTGGTGG
ACGGTCTACACTGTGGATCCGGTGAGGTAGTAGGTTGTATAGTTTCCAATATTACCACCGGTGAACTATG
CAATTTTCTACCTTACCGGAGACAGAACTCTTCGAAGCTGCGTCGTCTTGCTCTCACAACTTTCTTTTCG
TTTTCTTCCTCCTCTTACTTTCACCTCTTTGTTTTTCTTTATTTTGTGCTATCAATTCGGAGTCGCAAGA
ACTGTATTCGGTGATCCCTATTGATATTCTTTTGTACTGTATTCGGAGATATTGTTTCACGAACTGTATT
CGGAGAACTGTTGTATCGGTAATGTATCTGGAGAGAATAATCTAATCGTATGTACTGTTGAGTAATGGAA
TTCCGCCCCCCCCCCCCCCCTAACGTTACTGGCCGAAGCCGCTTGGAATAAGGCCGGTGTGCGTTTGTCT
ATATGTTATTTTCCACCATATTGCCGTCTTTTGGCAATGTGAGGGCCCGGAAACCTGGCCCTGTCTTCTT
GACGAGCATTCCTAGGGGTCTTTCCCCTCTCGCCAAAGGAATGCAAGGTCTGTTGAATGTCGTGAAGGAA
GCAGTTCCTCTGGAAGCTTCTTGAAGACAAACAACGTCTGTAGCGACCCTTTGCAGGCAGCGGAACCCCC
CACCTGGCGACAGGTGCCTCTGCGGCCAAAAGCCACGTGTATAAGATACACCTGCAAAGGCGGCACAACC
CCAGTGCCACGTTGTGAGTTGGATAGTTGTGGAAAGAGTCAAATGGCTCTCCTCAAGCGTATTCAACAAG
GGGCTGAAGGATGCCCAGAAGGTACCCCATTGTATGGGATCTGATCTGGGGCCTCGGTGCACATGCTTTA
CATGTGTTTAGTCGAGGTTAAAAAACGTCTAGGCCCCCCGAACCACGGGGACGTGGTTTTCCTTTGAAAA
ACACGATGATAATATGGCCACAACCATGGTGAGCAAGGGCGAGGAGCTGTTCACCGGGGTGGTGCCCATC
CTGGTCGAGCTGGACGGCGACGTAAACGGCCACAAGTTCAGCGTGTCCGGCGAGGGCGAGGGCGATGCCA
CCTACGGCAAGCTGACCCTGAAGTTCATCTGCACCACCGGCAAGCTGCCCGTGCCCTGGCCCACCCTCGT
GACCACCTTCACCTACGGCGTGCAGTGCTTCAGCCGCTACCCCGACCACATGAAGCAGCACGACTTCTTC
AAGTCCGCCATGCCCGAAGGCTACGTCCAGGAGCGCACCATCTTCTTCAAGGACGACGGCAACTACAAGA
CCCGCGCCGAGGTGAAGTTCGAGGGCGACACCCTGGTGAACCGCATCGAGCTGAAGGGCATCGACTTCAA
GGAGGACGGCAACATCCTGGGGCACAAGCTGGAGTACAACTACAACAGCCACAACGTCTATATCATGGCC
GACAAGCAGAAGAACGGCATCAAGGTGAACTTCAAGATCCGCCACAACATCGAGGACGGCAGCGTGCAGC
TCGCCGACCACTACCAGCAGAACACCCCCATCGGCGACGGCCCCGTGCTGCTGCCCGACAACCACTACCT
GAGCACCCAGTCCGCCCTGAGCAAAGACCCCAACGAGAAGCGCGATCACATGGTCCTGCTGGAGTTCGTG
ACCGCCGCCGGGATCACTCTCGGCATGGACGAGCTGTACAAGTAATGAATTAATTAAGAATTGCGGCCGC
GTCGACCTGCAGCCAAGCTTATCGATAAAATAAAAGATTTTATTTAGTCTCCAGAAAAAGGGGGGAATGA
AAGACCCCACCTGTAGGTTTGGCAAGCTAGCTTAAGTAACGCCATTTTGCAAGGCATGGAAAATACATAA
CTGAGAATAGAGAAGTTCAGATCAAGGTTAGGAACAGAGAGACAGCAGAATATGGGCCAAACAGGATATC
TGTGGTAAGCAGTTCCTGCCCCGGCTCAGGGCCAAGAACAGATGGTCCCCAGATGCGGTCCCGCCCTCAG
CAGTTTCTAGAGAACCATCAGATGTTTCCAGGGTGCCCCAAGGACCTGAAAATGACCCTGTGCCTTATTT
GAACTAACCAATCAGTTCGCTTCTCGCTTCTGTTCGCGCGCTTCTGCTCCCCGAGCTCAATAAAAGAGCC
CACAACCCCTCACTCGGCGCGCCAGTCCTCCGATAGACTGCGTCGCCCGGGTACCCGTGTATCCAATAAA
CCCTCTTGCAGTTGCATCCGACTTGTGGTCTCGCTGTTCCTTGGGAGGGTCTCCTCTGAGTGATTGACTA
CCCGTCAGCGGGGGTCTTTCATGGGTAACAGTTTCTTGAAGTTGGAGAACAACATTCTGAGGGTAGGAGT
CGAATATTAAGTAATCCTGACTCAATTAGCCACTGTTTTGAATCCACATACTCCAATACTCCTGAAATAG
TTCATTATGGACAGCGCAGAAGAGCTGGGGAGAATTAATTCGTAATCATGGTCATAGCTGTTTCCTGTGT
GAAATTGTTATCCGCTCACAATTCCACACAACATACGAGCCGGAAGCATAAAGTGTAAAGCCTGGGGTGC
CTAATGAGTGAGCTAACTCACATTAATTGCGTTGCGCTCACTGCCCGCTTTCCAGTCGGGAAACCTGTCG
TGCCAGCTGCATTAATGAATCGGCCAACGCGCGGGGAGAGGCGGTTTGCGTATTGGGCGCTCTTCCGCTT
CCTCGCTCACTGACTCGCTGCGCTCGGTCGTTCGGCTGCGGCGAGCGGTATCAGCTCACTCAAAGGCGGT
AATACGGTTATCCACAGAATCAGGGGATAACGCAGGAAAGAACATGTGAGCAAAAGGCCAGCAAAAGGCC
AGGAACCGTAAAAAGGCCGCGTTGCTGGCGTTTTTCCATAGGCTCCGCCCCCCTGACGAGCATCACAAAA
ATCGACGCTCAAGTCAGAGGTGGCGAAACCCGACAGGACTATAAAGATACCAGGCGTTTCCCCCTGGAAG
CTCCCTCGTGCGCTCTCCTGTTCCGACCCTGCCGCTTACCGGATACCTGTCCGCCTTTCTCCCTTCGGGA
AGCGTGGCGCTTTCTCATAGCTCACGCTGTAGGTATCTCAGTTCGGTGTAGGTCGTTCGCTCCAAGCTGG
GCTGTGTGCACGAACCCCCCGTTCAGCCCGACCGCTGCGCCTTATCCGGTAACTATCGTCTTGAGTCCAA
CCCGGTAAGACACGACTTATCGCCACTGGCAGCAGCCACTGGTAACAGGATTAGCAGAGCGAGGTATGTA
GGCGGTGCTACAGAGTTCTTGAAGTGGTGGCCTAACTACGGCTACACTAGAAGGACAGTATTTGGTATCT
GCGCTCTGCTGAAGCCAGTTACCTTCGGAAAAAGAGTTGGTAGCTCTTGATCCGGCAAACAAACCACCGC
TGGTAGCGGTGGTTTTTTTGTTTGCAAGCAGCAGATTACGCGCAGAAAAAAAGGATCTCAAGAAGATCCT
TTGATCTTTTCTACGGGGTCTGACGCTCAGTGGAACGAAAACTCACGTTAAGGGATTTTGGTCATGAGAT
TATCAAAAAGGATCTTCACCTAGATCCTTTTAAATTAAAAATGAAGTTTTAAATCAATCTAAAGTATATA
TGAGTAAACTTGGTCTGACAGTTACCAATGCTTAATCAGTGAGGCACCTATCTCAGCGATCTGTCTATTT
CGTTCATCCATAGTTGCCTGACTCCCCGTCGTGTAGATAACTACGATACGGGAGGGCTTACCATCTGGCC
CCAGTGCTGCAATGATACCGCGAGACCCACGCTCACCGGCTCCAGATTTATCAGCAATAAACCAGCCAGC
CGGAAGGGCCGAGCGCAGAAGTGGTCCTGCAACTTTATCCGCCTCCATCCAGTCTATTAATTGTTGCCGG
GAAGCTAGAGTAAGTAGTTCGCCAGTTAATAGTTTGCGCAACGTTGTTGCCATTGCTACAGGCATCGTGG
TGTCACGCTCGTCGTTTGGTATGGCTTCATTCAGCTCCGGTTCCCAACGATCAAGGCGAGTTACATGATC
CCCCATGTTGTGCAAAAAAGCGGTTAGCTCCTTCGGTCCTCCGATCGTTGTCAGAAGTAAGTTGGCCGCA
GTGTTATCACTCATGGTTATGGCAGCACTGCATAATTCTCTTACTGTCATGCCATCCGTAAGATGCTTTT
CTGTGACTGGTGAGTACTCAACCAAGTCATTCTGAGAATAGTGTATGCGGCGACCGAGTTGCTCTTGCCC
GGCGTCAATACGGGATAATACCGCGCCACATAGCAGAACTTTAAAAGTGCTCATCATTGGAAAACGTTCT
TCGGGGCGAAAACTCTCAAGGATCTTACCGCTGTTGAGATCCAGTTCGATGTAACCCACTCGTGCACCCA
ACTGATCTTCAGCATCTTTTACTTTCACCAGCGTTTCTGGGTGAGCAAAAACAGGAAGGCAAAATGCCGC
AAAAAAGGGAATAAGGGCGACACGGAAATGTTGAATACTCATACTCTTCCTTTTTCAATATTATTGAAGC
ATTTATCAGGGTTATTGTCTCATGAGCGGATACATATTTGAATGTATTTAGAAAAATAAACAAATAGGGG
TTCCGCGCACATTTCCCCGAAAAGTGCCACCTGACGTCTAAGAAACCATTATTATCATGACATTAACCTA
TAAAAATAGGCGTATCACGAGGCCCTTTCGTCTCGCGCGTTTCGGTGATGACGGTGAAAACCTCTGACAC
ATGCAGCTCCCGGAGACGGTCACAGCTTGTCTGTAAGCGGATGCCGGGAGCAGACAAGCCCGTCAGGGCG
CGTCAGCGGGTGTTGGCGGGTGTCGGGGCTGGCTTAACTATGCGGCATCAGAGCAGATTGTACTGAGAGT
GCACCATATGCGGTGTGAAATACCGCACAGATGCGTAAGGAGAAAATACCGCATCAGGCGCCATTCGCCA
TTCAGGCTGCGCAACTGTTGGGAAGGGCGATCGGTGCGGGCCTCTTCGCTATTACGCCAGCTGGCGAAAG
GGGGATGTGCTGCAAGGCGATTAAGTTGGGTAACGCCAGGGTTTTCCCAGTCACGACGTTGTAAAACGAC
GGCCAGTGCCAAGCTCGCTCTCCCTTATGCGACTCCTGCATTAGGAAGCAGCCCAGTAGTAGGTTGAGGC
CGTTGAGCACCGCCGCCGCAAGGAATGGTGCATGCAAGGAGATGGCGCCCAACAGTCCCCCGGCCACGGG
GCCTGCCACCATACCCACGCCGAAACAAGCGCTCATGAGCCCGAAGTGGCGAGCCCGATCTTCCCCATCG
GTGATGTCGGCGATATAGGCGCCAGCAACCGCACCTGTGGCGCCGGTGATGCCGGCCACGATGCGTCCGG
CGTAGAGGATCGATTAGTCCAATTTGTTAAAGACAGGATATCAGTGGTCCAGGCTCTAGTTTTGACTCAA
CAATATCACCAGCTGAAGCCTATAGAGTACGAGCCATAGATAAAATAAAAGATTTTATTTAGTCTCCAGA
AAAAGGGGGGAA
Features (pLannotate 1.2.2; 21 found; start..end, strand, type, name):
    580..921     +  misc_feature   MESV Ψ: packaging signal of murine embryonic stem cell virus
    988..1404    +  CDS            gag (truncated): truncated Moloney murine leukemia virus (MMLV) gag gene lacking the start codon
   1422..1922    +  promoter       PGK promoter: mouse phosphoglycerate kinase 1 promoter
   2187..2259    +  ncRNA          let-7 (fragment): Accession: RF00027 - let-7 microRNA precursor
   2523..2540    -  promoter       chicken β-actin promoter (fragment): contains a 21-bp deletion relative to the standard chicken β-actin promoter
   2543..3094    +  misc_feature   IRES: internal ribosome entry site (IRES) of the encephalomyocarditis virus (EMCV)
   3106..3825    +  CDS            EGFP: the original enhanced GFP (Yang et al., 1996) mammalian codon-optimized
   3917..4432    +  LTR            3' LTR: 3' long terminal repeat from murine embryonic stem cell virus
   4625..4641    -  protein_bind   lac operator: The lac repressor binds to the lac operator to inhibit transcription in E. coli. This inhibition can be relieved by adding lactose or isopropyl-β-D-thiogalactopyranoside (IPTG). lac repressor encoded by lacI
   4649..4679    -  promoter       lac promoter: promoter for the E. coli lac operon
   4694..4715    -  protein_bind   CAP binding site: CAP binding activates transcription in the presence of cAMP. E. coli catabolite activator protein
   4728..4820    -  CDS            lacI (fragment): lac repressor; lacI; The lac repressor binds to the lac operator to inhibit transcription in E. coli. This inhibition can be relieved by adding lactose or isopropyl-β-D-thiogalactopyranoside (IPTG).
   5003..5591    -  rep_origin     ori: high-copy-number ColE1/pMB1/pBR322/pUC origin of replication
   5762..6622    -  CDS            AmpR: β-lactamase; bla; confers resistance to ampicillin, carbenicillin, and related antibiotics
   6623..6727    -  promoter       AmpR promoter: bla
   6822..6857    +  CDS            rop (fragment): Rop protein, which maintains plasmids at low copy number; rop
   6959..7058    +  misc_feature   bom (fragment): basis of mobility region from pBR322
   7064..7218    -  CDS            lacZα (fragment): LacZα fragment of β-galactosidase; lacZ fragment
   7226..7501    -  CDS            TcR (fragment): tetracycline efflux protein; tet; confers resistance to tetracycline
   7499..7599    +  CDS            env (fragment): murine leukemia virus gPr80 envelope polyprotein precursor; env; proteolytically cleaved into gp70SU and p15TM subunits
   7641..516     +  LTR            5' LTR (across the origin): 5' long terminal repeat from murine embryonic stem cell virus
