[The description below was written by a language model from this plasmid's Addgene catalogue record and pLannotate feature annotations shown in this document.]
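Description:
MXW-PGK-let-7_LPA-IRES-GFP is a gammaretroviral mammalian expression vector of about 7.6 kb that delivers a mutant form of the C. elegans let-7 microRNA precursor together with a GFP reporter. The proviral portion is bounded by 5′ and 3′ long terminal repeats of murine embryonic stem cell virus and carries the MESV Ψ packaging signal plus a truncated MMLV gag segment lacking its start codon. These elements allow the transcript to be packaged into retroviral particles when the viral proteins are supplied in trans. The bacterial portion contains a high-copy ColE1/pUC-type origin and the β-lactamase gene for ampicillin selection. It also contains non-functional remnants from earlier cloning vectors, including fragments of lacI, lacZα, rop, bom, TcR and env.

Inside the provirus, the mouse PGK promoter drives a transcript that carries the let-7 gene segment, followed by an EMCV IRES and EGFP. The microRNA and the fluorescent marker therefore come from the same transcript, and GFP marks transduced or transfected cells. The insert is an 86 bp pre-let-7 hairpin carrying the "loop mutant A" change. It was swapped into the parental wild-type let-7 vector between BamHI and BstBI sites that naturally flank the hairpin region of cel-let-7, and both sites are retained. The record does not give the exact nucleotide changes in the loop. The annotation software also flagged a very short chicken β-actin promoter fragment just upstream of the IRES, which is probably an incidental match rather than a functional element.

The associated publication addresses the potential roles of primary microRNA transcripts in target recognition and repression. The construct is thus suited to comparing loop-mutant and wild-type let-7 precursors in mammalian cells.
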