Addgene plasmid #26547: MXW-PGK-let-7_LPA-IRES-GFP
Depositing lab: Chang-Zheng Chen. Depositing organization: Stanford University. Publication: The potential functions of primary microRNAs in target recognition and repression. Trujillo RD, Yue SB, Tang Y, O'Gorman WE, Chen CZ. EMBO J. 2010 Oct 6;29(19):3272-85. doi: 10.1038/emboj.2010.208. Epub 2010 Aug 31. PubMed 20808284.
Backbone
  Vector backbone: MXW-PGK-let7-IRES-GFP
  Backbone size w/o insert (bp): 7556
  Vector type: Mammalian Expression, Retroviral
Growth in bacteria
  Bacterial resistance: Ampicillin, 100 μg/mL
  Growth temperature: 37°C
  Growth strain: DH5alpha
  Copy number: Unknown
Gene/Insert
  Gene/Insert name: cel-pre-let-7_LPA (alt name: pre let-7 LPA)
  Species: C. elegans (nematode)
  Insert size (bp): 86
  Mutation: loop mutant A
  Cloning method: Restriction Enzyme; 5′ cloning site BamHI (not destroyed); 3′ cloning site BstBI (not destroyed)
  Sequencing primers: 5′ mPGK-F
Terms and licenses: Academic/Nonprofit Terms; Industry Terms: Not Available to Industry
Depositor comments: BamHI and BstBI are endogenous sites that flank the hairpin region of wt cel-let-7.
How to cite: MXW-PGK-let-7_LPA-IRES-GFP was a gift from Chang-Zheng Chen (Addgene plasmid # 26547 ; http://n2t.net/addgene:26547 ; RRID:Addgene_26547)
