>Addgene plasmid #26547 | MXW-PGK-let-7_LPA-IRES-GFP | addgene partial sequence | sequence record 32785 | 26547 with mPGK-F
TGCACTCGAGATATATGAGAAGCGCATCAGTTTTTTTTTCTTATTCTAGATGAGTAGCCCACCTAGCAGC
GGTCGTTTTTTTCTCTTTTCGTAGGAAAATTTTCAGTTACACTTATTTATTAGAAACCTAGATTTAGAGA
CTTTTAGAATAACTTTACTTCCTAGAACACATCTCCCTTTGAATTTATATGTCTAATTTAACAACAAGTA
CTAATCCATTTTTCAGGCAAGCAGGCGATTGGTGGACGGTCTACACTGTGGATCCGGTGAGGTAGTAGGT
TGTATAGTTTCCAATATTACCACCGGTGAACTATGCAATTTTCTACCTTACCGGAGACAGAACTCTTCGA
AGCTGCGTCGTCTTGCTCTCACAACTTTCTTTTCGTTTTCTTCCTCCTCTTACTTTCACCTCTTTGTTTT
TCTTTATTTTGTGCTATCAATTCGGAGTCGCAAGAACTGTATTCGGTGATCCCTATTGATATTCTTTTGT
ACTGTATTCGGAGATATTGTTTCACGAACTGTATTCGGAGAACTGTTGTATCGGTAATGTATCTGGAGAG
AATAATCTAATCGTATGTACTGTTGAGTAATGGAATTCCGCCCCCCCCCCCCCCCT
